Addgene plasmid #164463: ER-mGreenLantern
Purpose: Localization and retention of mGreenLantern fluorescent protein in the ER
Depositing lab: Gregory Petsko. Depositing organization: Cornell University. Publication: mGreenLantern: a bright monomeric fluorescent protein with rapid expression and cell filling properties for neuronal imaging. Campbell BC, Nabel EM, Murdock MH, Lao-Peregrin C, Tsoulfas P, Blackmore MG, Lee FS, Liston C, Morishita H, Petsko GA. Proc Natl Acad Sci U S A. 2020 Dec 1;117(48):30710-30721. doi: 10.1073/pnas.2000942117. Epub 2020 Nov 18. PubMed 33208539.
Backbone
  Vector backbone: pcDNA3.1
  Vector type: Mammalian Expression
  Selectable markers: Neomycin (select with G418)
Growth in bacteria
  Bacterial resistance: Ampicillin, 100 μg/mL
  Growth temperature: 37°C
  Growth strain: DH5alpha
  Copy number: High Copy
Gene/Insert
  Gene/Insert name: mGreenLantern
  Species: H. sapiens (human)
  Insert size (bp): 717
  Mutation: Clover-F64L/S72A/E124V/N149K/I167T/S175G/A206K/L221K/F223R/G232D
  Promoter: CMV
  Tag / fusion protein: Calreticulin (N terminal on insert); KDEL (C terminal on insert)
  Cloning method: Restriction Enzyme; 5′ cloning site EcoRI (not destroyed); 3′ cloning site XbaI (not destroyed)
  Sequencing primers: 5′ CMV-F; 3′ BGH-R
Terms and licenses: Academic/Nonprofit Terms; Industry Terms: Not Available to Industry
How to cite: ER-mGreenLantern was a gift from Gregory Petsko (Addgene plasmid # 164463 ; http://n2t.net/addgene:164463 ; RRID:Addgene_164463)
