[The description below was written by a language model from this plasmid's Addgene catalogue record and pLannotate feature annotations shown in this document.]
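Description:
ER-mGreenLantern is a mammalian expression plasmid built on the pcDNA3.1 backbone (about 6.2 kb in the sequenced record) that targets the green fluorescent protein mGreenLantern to the endoplasmic reticulum and retains it there. It is propagated in E. coli as a high-copy plasmid through a ColE1/pUC-type origin with ampicillin selection (AmpR, β-lactamase). An SV40 promoter-driven neomycin phosphotransferase cassette with an SV40 poly(A) signal allows G418 selection of stably transfected mammalian cells. An f1 origin is also present. The short annotated hits to an HIV-1 LTR, ble, lacI and bom are fragments, probably backbone remnants or sequence-similarity matches rather than functional elements.

The expression cassette uses the human CMV immediate-early enhancer and promoter and ends with the bovine growth hormone polyadenylation signal. T7 and SP6 promoters flank the cloning region, where the insert sits between retained EcoRI and XbaI sites. The payload is the 717 bp mGreenLantern coding sequence, a bright monomeric derivative of Clover carrying the listed set of ten substitutions, including A206K. According to the catalogue entry it is fused at the N terminus to a calreticulin sequence and at the C terminus to KDEL. The calreticulin portion presumably supplies the signal that directs the protein into the ER lumen, and KDEL is the standard ER retrieval motif that keeps soluble proteins from being secreted. The feature table annotates only the fluorescent protein itself, but a gap upstream of that annotation could accommodate the leader. The construct serves as a fluorescent ER marker for transfection and live or fixed imaging of ER morphology in mammalian cells.
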