Features (pLannotate 1.2.2; 21 found; start..end, strand, type, name):
      1..380     +  enhancer       CMV enhancer: human cytomegalovirus immediate early enhancer
    381..584     +  promoter       CMV promoter: human cytomegalovirus (CMV) immediate early promoter
    580..613     +  LTR            5' LTR (truncated) (fragment): truncated 5' long terminal repeat (LTR) from HIV-1
    629..647     +  promoter       T7 promoter: promoter for bacteriophage T7 RNA polymerase
    764..1481    +  CDS            mGreenLantern (fragment): monomeric GFP derivative that displays exceptionally high brightness in cells (Campbell et al., 2020)
   1511..1529    -  promoter       SP6 promoter: promoter for bacteriophage SP6 RNA polymerase
   1555..1779    +  polyA_signal   bGH poly(A) signal: bovine growth hormone polyadenylation signal
   1783..1804    +  promoter       SV40 promoter (fragment): SV40 enhancer and early promoter
   1825..2253    +  rep_origin     f1 ori (sequence partly withheld): f1 bacteriophage origin of replication; arrow indicates direction of (+) strand synthesis
   2267..2596    +  promoter       SV40 promoter: SV40 enhancer and early promoter
   2663..3454    +  CDS            neo: KKA2_KLEPN - Also known as kan, nptII. Experimental evidence at protein level: Swiss-Prot protein existence level 1. Resistance to kanamycin, neomycin, paromomycin, ribostamycin, butirosin and gentamicin B. From Klebsiella pneumoniae.
   3478..3636    +  CDS            ble (fragment): BLE_KLEPN - Experimental evidence at protein level: Swiss-Prot protein existence level 1. Binding protein with a strong affinity to the bleomycin family of antibiotics. Binds to CL990; an antimitotic-antibiotic compound. From Klebsiella pneumoniae.
   3631..3752    +  polyA_signal   SV40 poly(A) signal: SV40 polyadenylation signal
   3825..3841    -  protein_bind   lac operator: The lac repressor binds to the lac operator to inhibit transcription in E. coli. This inhibition can be relieved by adding lactose or isopropyl-β-D-thiogalactopyranoside (IPTG). lac repressor encoded by lacI
   3849..3879    -  promoter       lac promoter: promoter for the E. coli lac operon
   3894..3915    -  protein_bind   CAP binding site: CAP binding activates transcription in the presence of cAMP. E. coli catabolite activator protein
   3928..4020    -  CDS            lacI (fragment): lac repressor; lacI; The lac repressor binds to the lac operator to inhibit transcription in E. coli. This inhibition can be relieved by adding lactose or isopropyl-β-D-thiogalactopyranoside (IPTG).
   4203..4791    -  rep_origin     ori: high-copy-number ColE1/pMB1/pBR322/pUC origin of replication
   4962..5822    -  CDS            AmpR: β-lactamase; bla; confers resistance to ampicillin, carbenicillin, and related antibiotics
   5823..5927    -  promoter       AmpR promoter: bla
   5986..6038    -  misc_feature   bom (fragment): basis of mobility region from pBR322
>Addgene plasmid #164463 | ER-mGreenLantern | addgene full sequence | sequence record 322370 | Addgene NGS Result
GACATTGATTATTGACTAGTTATTAATAGTAATCAATTACGGGGTCATTAGTTCATAGCCCATATATGGA
GTTCCGCGTTACATAACTTACGGTAAATGGCCCGCCTGGCTGACCGCCCAACGACCCCCGCCCATTGACG
TCAATAATGACGTATGTTCCCATAGTAACGCCAATAGGGACTTTCCATTGACGTCAATGGGTGGAGTATT
TACGGTAAACTGCCCACTTGGCAGTACATCAAGTGTATCATATGCCAAGTACGCCCCCTATTGACGTCAA
TGACGGTAAATGGCCCGCCTGGCATTATGCCCAGTACATGACCTTATGGGACTTTCCTACTTGGCAGTAC
ATCTACGTATTAGTCATCGCTATTACCATGGTGATGCGGTTTTGGCAGTACATCAATGGGCGTGGATAGC
GGTTTGACTCACGGGGATTTCCAAGTCTCCACCCCATTGACGTCAATGGGAGTTTGTTTTGGCACCAAAA
TCAACGGGACTTTCCAAAATGTCGTAACAACTCCGCCCCATTGACGCAAATGGGCGGTAGGCGTGTACGG
TGGGAGGTCTATATAAGCAGAGCTCTCTGGCTAACTAGAGAACCCACTGCTTACTGGCTTATCGAAATTA
ATACGACTCACTATAGGGAGACCCAAGCTTGGTACCGAGCTCGGATCCACTAGTAACGGCCGCCAGTGTG
CTGATGTTGTTGTCCGTCCCTCTCCTTCTGGGTCTGCTCGGCTTGGCGGTGGCTGAATTCGGCATGGTGA
GCAAGGGCGAGGAGCTGTTCACCGGGGTGGTGCCCATCCTGGTCGAGCTGGACGGCGACGTAAACGGCCA
CAAGTTCAGCGTCCGCGGCGAGGGCGAGGGCGATGCCACCAACGGCAAGCTGACCCTGAAGTTCATCTGC
ACCACCGGCAAGCTGCCCGTGCCCTGGCCCACCCTCGTGACCACCTTAGGCTACGGCGTGGCCTGCTTCG
CCCGCTACCCCGACCACATGAAGCAGCACGACTTCTTCAAGTCCGCCATGCCCGAAGGCTACGTCCAGGA
GCGCACCATCTCTTTCAAGGACGACGGTACCTACAAGACCCGCGCCGAGGTGAAGTTCGAGGGCGACACC
CTGGTGAACCGCATCGTGCTGAAGGGCATCGACTTCAAGGAGGACGGCAACATCCTGGGGCACAAGCTGG
AGTACAACTTCAACAGCCACAAGGTCTATATCACGGCCGACAAGCAGAAGAACGGCATCAAGGCTAACTT
CAAGACCCGCCACAACGTTGAGGACGGCGGCGTGCAGCTCGCCGACCACTACCAGCAGAACACCCCCATC
GGCGACGGCCCCGTGCTGCTGCCCGACAACCACTACCTGAGCCATCAGTCCAAGCTGAGCAAAGACCCCA
ACGAGAAGCGCGATCACATGGTCCTGAAGGAGAGGGTGACCGCCGCCGGGATTACACATGACATGGACGA
GCTGTACAAGTCTAGAAAGGACGAGCTGTAAGGGCCCTATTCTATAGTGTCACCTAAATGCTAGAGCTCG
CTGATCAGCCTCGACTGTGCCTTCTAGTTGCCAGCCATCTGTTGTTTGCCCCTCCCCCGTGCCTTCCTTG
ACCCTGGAAGGTGCCACTCCCACTGTCCTTTCCTAATAAAATGAGGAAATTGCATCGCATTGTCTGAGTA
GGTGTCATTCTATTCTGGGGGGTGGGGTGGGGCAGGACAGCAAGGGGGAGGATTGGGAAGACAATAGCAG
GCATGCTGGGGATGCGGTGGGCTCTATGGCTTCTGAGGCGGAAAGAACCAGCTGGGGCTCTAGGGGGTAT
CCCC
[124 nt withheld, positions 1825-1948]
C
[91 nt withheld, positions 1950-2040]
A
[49 nt withheld, positions 2042-2090]
CCTTTGACGTTGGAGTCCACGTTCTTT
[37 nt withheld, positions 2118-2154]
ACCCTATCTCGGTCTATTCTTTTGATTTATAAGGGATTTTGCCGATTTCGGCCTATTGGTTAAAAAATGA
GCTGATTTAACAAAAATTTAACGCGAATTAATTCTGTGGAATGTGTGTCAGTTAGGGTGTGGAAAGTCCC
CAGGCTCCCCAGCAGGCAGAAGTATGCAAAGCATGCATCTCAATTAGTCAGCAACCAGGTGTGGAAAGTC
CCCAGGCTCCCCAGCAGGCAGAAGTATGCAAAGCATGCATCTCAATTAGTCAGCAACCATAGTCCCGCCC
CTAACTCCGCCCATCCCGCCCCTAACTCCGCCCAGTTCCGCCCATTCTCCGCCCCATGGCTGACTAATTT
TTTTTATTTATGCAGAGGCCGAGGCCGCCTCTGCCTCTGAGCTATTCCAGAAGTAGTGAGGAGGCTTTTT
TGGAGGCCTAGGCTTTTGCAAAAAGCTCCCGGGAGCTTGTATATCCATTTTCGGATCTGATCAAGAGACA
GGATGAGGATCGTTTCGCATGATTGAACAAGATGGATTGCACGCAGGTTCTCCGGCCGCTTGGGTGGAGA
GGCTATTCGGCTATGACTGGGCACAACAGACAATCGGCTGCTCTGATGCCGCCGTGTTCCGGCTGTCAGC
GCAGGGGCGCCCGGTTCTTTTTGTCAAGACCGACCTGTCCGGTGCCCTGAATGAACTGCAGGACGAGGCA
GCGCGGCTATCGTGGCTGGCCACGACGGGCGTTCCTTGCGCAGCTGTGCTCGACGTTGTCACTGAAGCGG
GAAGGGACTGGCTGCTATTGGGCGAAGTGCCGGGGCAGGATCTCCTGTCATCTCACCTTGCTCCTGCCGA
GAAAGTATCCATCATGGCTGATGCAATGCGGCGGCTGCATACGCTTGATCCGGCTACCTGCCCATTCGAC
CACCAAGCGAAACATCGCATCGAGCGAGCACGTACTCGGATGGAAGCCGGTCTTGTCGATCAGGATGATC
TGGACGAAGAGCATCAGGGGCTCGCGCCAGCCGAACTGTTCGCCAGGCTCAAGGCGCGCATGCCCGACGG
CGAGGATCTCGTCGTGACCCATGGCGATGCCTGCTTGCCGAATATCATGGTGGAAAATGGCCGCTTTTCT
GGATTCATCGACTGTGGCCGGCTGGGTGTGGCGGACCGCTATCAGGACATAGCGTTGGCTACCCGTGATA
TTGCTGAAGAGCTTGGCGGCGAATGGGCTGACCGCTTCCTCGTGCTTTACGGTATCGCCGCTCCCGATTC
GCAGCGCATCGCCTTCTATCGCCTTCTTGACGAGTTCTTCTGAGCGGGACTCTGGGGTTCGAAATGACCG
ACCAAGCGACGCCCAACCTGCCATCACGAGATTTCGATTCCACCGCCGCCTTCTATGAAAGGTTGGGCTT
CGGAATCGTTTTCCGGGACGCCGGCTGGATGATCCTCCAGCGCGGGGATCTCATGCTGGAGTTCTTCGCC
CACCCCAACTTGTTTATTGCAGCTTATAATGGTTACAAATAAAGCAATAGCATCACAAATTTCACAAATA
AAGCATTTTTTTCACTGCATTCTAGTTGTGGTTTGTCCAAACTCATCAATGTATCTTATCATGTCTGTAT
ACCGTCGACCTCTAGCTAGAGCTTGGCGTAATCATGGTCATAGCTGTTTCCTGTGTGAAATTGTTATCCG
CTCACAATTCCACACAACATACGAGCCGGAAGCATAAAGTGTAAAGCCTGGGGTGCCTAATGAGTGAGCT
AACTCACATTAATTGCGTTGCGCTCACTGCCCGCTTTCCAGTCGGGAAACCTGTCGTGCCAGCTGCATTA
ATGAATCGGCCAACGCGCGGGGAGAGGCGGTTTGCGTATTGGGCGCTCTTCCGCTTCCTCGCTCACTGAC
TCGCTGCGCTCGGTCGTTCGGCTGCGGCGAGCGGTATCAGCTCACTCAAAGGCGGTAATACGGTTATCCA
CAGAATCAGGGGATAACGCAGGAAAGAACATGTGAGCAAAAGGCCAGCAAAAGGCCAGGAACCGTAAAAA
GGCCGCGTTGCTGGCGTTTTTCCATAGGCTCCGCCCCCCTGACGAGCATCACAAAAATCGACGCTCAAGT
CAGAGGTGGCGAAACCCGACAGGACTATAAAGATACCAGGCGTTTCCCCCTGGAAGCTCCCTCGTGCGCT
CTCCTGTTCCGACCCTGCCGCTTACCGGATACCTGTCCGCCTTTCTCCCTTCGGGAAGCGTGGCGCTTTC
TCATAGCTCACGCTGTAGGTATCTCAGTTCGGTGTAGGTCGTTCGCTCCAAGCTGGGCTGTGTGCACGAA
CCCCCCGTTCAGCCCGACCGCTGCGCCTTATCCGGTAACTATCGTCTTGAGTCCAACCCGGTAAGACACG
ACTTATCGCCACTGGCAGCAGCCACTGGTAACAGGATTAGCAGAGCGAGGTATGTAGGCGGTGCTACAGA
GTTCTTGAAGTGGTGGCCTAACTACGGCTACACTAGAAGAACAGTATTTGGTATCTGCGCTCTGCTGAAG
CCAGTTACCTTCGGAAAAAGAGTTGGTAGCTCTTGATCCGGCAAACAAACCACCGCTGGTAGCGGTGGTT
TTTTTGTTTGCAAGCAGCAGATTACGCGCAGAAAAAAAGGATCTCAAGAAGATCCTTTGATCTTTTCTAC
GGGGTCTGACGCTCAGTGGAACGAAAACTCACGTTAAGGGATTTTGGTCATGAGATTATCAAAAAGGATC
TTCACCTAGATCCTTTTAAATTAAAAATGAAGTTTTAAATCAATCTAAAGTATATATGAGTAAACTTGGT
CTGACAGTTACCAATGCTTAATCAGTGAGGCACCTATCTCAGCGATCTGTCTATTTCGTTCATCCATAGT
TGCCTGACTCCCCGTCGTGTAGATAACTACGATACGGGAGGGCTTACCATCTGGCCCCAGTGCTGCAATG
ATACCGCGAGACCCACGCTCACCGGCTCCAGATTTATCAGCAATAAACCAGCCAGCCGGAAGGGCCGAGC
GCAGAAGTGGTCCTGCAACTTTATCCGCCTCCATCCAGTCTATTAATTGTTGCCGGGAAGCTAGAGTAAG
TAGTTCGCCAGTTAATAGTTTGCGCAACGTTGTTGCCATTGCTACAGGCATCGTGGTGTCACGCTCGTCG
TTTGGTATGGCTTCATTCAGCTCCGGTTCCCAACGATCAAGGCGAGTTACATGATCCCCCATGTTGTGCA
AAAAAGCGGTTAGCTCCTTCGGTCCTCCGATCGTTGTCAGAAGTAAGTTGGCCGCAGTGTTATCACTCAT
GGTTATGGCAGCACTGCATAATTCTCTTACTGTCATGCCATCCGTAAGATGCTTTTCTGTGACTGGTGAG
TACTCAACCAAGTCATTCTGAGAATAGTGTATGCGGCGACCGAGTTGCTCTTGCCCGGCGTCAATACGGG
ATAATACCGCGCCACATAGCAGAACTTTAAAAGTGCTCATCATTGGAAAACGTTCTTCGGGGCGAAAACT
CTCAAGGATCTTACCGCTGTTGAGATCCAGTTCGATGTAACCCACTCGTGCACCCAACTGATCTTCAGCA
TCTTTTACTTTCACCAGCGTTTCTGGGTGAGCAAAAACAGGAAGGCAAAATGCCGCAAAAAAGGGAATAA
GGGCGACACGGAAATGTTGAATACTCATACTCTTCCTTTTTCAATATTATTGAAGCATTTATCAGGGTTA
TTGTCTCATGAGCGGATACATATTTGAATGTATTTAGAAAAATAAACAAATAGGGGTTCCGCGCACATTT
CCCCGAAAAGTGCCACCTGACGTCGACGGATCGGGAGATCTCCCGATCCCCTATGGTGCACTCTCAGTAC
AATCTGCTCTGATGCCGCATAGTTAAGCCAGTATCTGCTCCCTGCTTGTGTGTTGGAGGTCGCTGAGTAG
TGCGCGAGCAAAATTTAAGCTACAACAAGGCAAGGCTTGACCGACAATTGCATGAAGAATCTGCTTAGGG
TTAGGCGTTTTGCGCTGCTTCGCGATGTACGGGCCAGATATACGCGTT
